>Addgene plasmid #19002 | pAC-PHYT | addgene partial sequence | sequence record 24832 | 19002 with CAT-R
NNNNNNNNNNNNTGGGNNNTATCAACGGTGGTATATCCAGTGATTTTTTTCTCCATTTTAGCTTCCTTAG
CTCCTGAAAATCTCGATAACTCAAAAAATACGCCCGGTAGTGATCTTATTTCATTATGGTGAAAGTTGGA
ACCTCTTACGTGCCGATCAACGTCTCATTTTCGCCAAAAGTTGGCCCAGGGCTTCCCGGTATCAACAGGG
ACACCAGGATTTATTTATTCTGCGAAGTGATCTTCCGTCACAGGTATTTATTCGGCGCAAAGTGCGTCGG
GTGATGCTGCCAACTTACTGATTTAGTGTATGATGGTGTTTTTGAGGTGCTCCAGTGGCTTCTGTTTCTA
TCAGCTGTCCCTCCTGTTCAGCTACTGACGGGGTGGTGCGTAACGGCAAAAGCACCGCCGGACATCAGCG
CTAGCGGAGTGTATACTGGCTTACTATGTTGGCACTGATGAGGGTGTCAGTGAAGTGCTTCATGTGGCAG
GAGAAAAAAGGCTGCACCGGTGCGTCAGCAGAATATGTGATACAGGATATATTCCGCTTCCTCGCTCACT
GACTCGCTACGCTCGGTCGTTCGACTGCGGCGAGCGGAAATGGCTTACGAACGGGGCGGAGATTTCCTGG
AAGATGCCAGGAAGATACTTAACAGGGAAGTGAGAGGGCCGCGGCAAAGCCGTTTTTCCATANGCTCCGC
CCCCCTGA
