>Addgene plasmid #19002 | pAC-PHYT | addgene partial sequence | sequence record 24833 | 19002 with pBRrevBam
NTGCGTCCGGCGTANAGGANCTACCACCTGCGTGCGCTGGGTGTTGATGTGCGCCTGACCCGCTCCGACG
TGACAAAGGGCCACCCGGAGTACTATCAGGACTACGCCCGCCGCCTGGCAGAGGAGACGCCGGGTGCTTA
CTATATTGATCAGTTCTCTAACCCGGCCAACCCGCTGGCGCACGCCACCACCACCGCACCGGAGCTGTTC
GACCAGCTGGCAGGCAGGGTTGATGCCGTGGTAGTAGGCGTTGGCTCCGGCGGCACGCTGGGTGGCTTGC
AGGCATGGTTTTGCCAAACACTCTCCGCATACCCGAANTCGTGCTGGGNCNNAT
