[The description below was written by a language model from this plasmid's Addgene catalogue record.]
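Description:
pAC-PHYT is a bacterial expression plasmid built on the pAC-LYC backbone and classed in the record under both bacterial expression and synthetic biology. It is maintained in E. coli under chloramphenicol selection. The record lists the copy number as unknown, and it does not name the origin of replication. No feature table is provided, so the positions and arrangement of individual elements cannot be described.

The payload consists of two carotenoid biosynthesis genes from Erwinia herbicola, crtE and crtB, introduced or retained by restriction enzyme cloning. In general terms, crtE encodes geranylgeranyl diphosphate synthase, which extends the host's farnesyl diphosphate to the C20 precursor. crtB encodes phytoene synthase, which condenses two of these molecules into phytoene, the first, colourless carotenoid of the pathway. The plasmid name is consistent with this, since cells carrying only these two genes would be expected to accumulate phytoene rather than the coloured downstream products such as lycopene associated with the parent pAC-LYC. The promoter driving the genes is not stated, nor are any tags or other regulatory elements.

The associated publication concerns controlling metabolic flux through the carotenoid pathway using directed mRNA processing and stabilization. This suggests that pAC-PHYT serves as a phytoene-supplying plasmid in E. coli, providing substrate for downstream carotenoid enzymes expressed from a second, compatible construct. The record itself does not spell out this role.
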