Addgene plasmid #19002: pAC-PHYT
Depositing lab: Jay Keasling. Depositing organization: University of California, Berkeley. Publication: Controlling the metabolic flux through the carotenoid pathway using directed mRNA processing and stabilization. Smolke CD, Martin VJ, Keasling JD. Metab Eng. 2001 Oct . 3(4):313-21. 10.1006/mben.2001.0194 PubMed 11676567.
Backbone
  Vector backbone: pAC-LYC
  Backbone manufacturer: Cunningham et al., 1994
  Vector type: Bacterial Expression, Synthetic Biology
Growth in bacteria
  Bacterial resistance: Chloramphenicol, 25 μg/mL
  Growth temperature: 37°C
  Growth strain: DH5alpha
  Copy number: Unknown
Gene/Insert
  Gene/Insert name: crtE, crtB
  Species: E. herbicola
  Cloning method: Restriction Enzyme
  Sequencing primers: 5′ n/a
Terms and licenses: Academic/Nonprofit Terms; Industry Terms: Not Available to Industry
How to cite: pAC-PHYT was a gift from Jay Keasling (Addgene plasmid # 19002 ; http://n2t.net/addgene:19002 ; RRID:Addgene_19002)
